Addgene plasmid #47882: pTALYM16-Telo1
Purpose: TALE-mRuby2 against telomere sequence
Depositing lab: Maria-Elena Torres-Padilla. Depositing organization: Institut de Genetique et de Biologie Moleculaire et Cellulaire (IGBMC). Publication: Live visualization of chromatin dynamics with fluorescent TALEs. Miyanari Y, Ziegler-Birling C, Torres-Padilla ME. Nat Struct Mol Biol. 2013 Oct 6. doi: 10.1038/nsmb.2680. PubMed 24096363.
Backbone
  Vector backbone: pTALYM16
  Vector type: Mammalian Expression, TALEN
Growth in bacteria
  Bacterial resistance: Ampicillin, 100 μg/mL
  Growth temperature: 37°C
  Growth strain: SURE
  Copy number: Low Copy
Gene/Insert
  Gene/Insert name: TALE-mRuby2
  Promoter: CAG
  Tag / fusion protein: mRuby2 (C terminal on backbone)
  Cloning method: Restriction Enzyme; 5′ cloning site BsmBI (destroyed during cloning); 3′ cloning site BsmBI (destroyed during cloning)
  Sequencing primers: 5′ catcgcgcaatgcactgac; 3′ ggcgacgaggtggtcgttgg
Terms and licenses: Academic/Nonprofit Terms; Industry Terms: Not Available to Industry
How to cite: pTALYM16-Telo1 was a gift from Maria-Elena Torres-Padilla (Addgene plasmid # 47882 ; http://n2t.net/addgene:47882 ; RRID:Addgene_47882)
