[The description below was written by a language model from this plasmid's Addgene catalogue record and pLannotate feature annotations shown in this document.]
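Description:
pTALYM16-Telo1 is a mammalian expression plasmid of about 8 kb, built on the pTALYM16 backbone, that encodes a designer TALE DNA-binding protein directed against telomeric repeat sequence and fused at its C terminus to the red fluorescent protein mRuby2. It is propagated in E. coli under ampicillin selection (AmpR with its own bla promoter). The annotated origin is a ColE1/pUC-type ori, although the catalogue entry lists the plasmid as low copy and names a recombination-deficient growth strain, which fits the repetitive nature of TALE arrays. An f1 origin and remnants of a lac/lacZα cloning region are also present from the parental vector.

Expression is driven by the CAG promoter, annotated here as its three parts: the CMV immediate-early enhancer, the chicken β-actin promoter and a chimeric β-actin/β-globin intron. Immediately downstream lie a T7 promoter and a Xenopus β-globin 5′ UTR, an arrangement that could also support in vitro transcription of mRNA, though the record does not state this use. The open reading frame begins with a short prothymosin-α-like fragment, whose role the record does not explain, followed by a TALE N-terminal region (matched to AvrXa10), an unannotated stretch that presumably holds the repeat array, and a TALE C-terminal segment (matched to AvrBs3) joined to mRuby2. The target-specific repeats were inserted through BsmBI sites that were destroyed during cloning, and a bGH polyadenylation signal terminates the transcript. A very short TEF1 promoter hit is probably an incidental match.

Although catalogued under the TALEN vector type, no nuclease domain is annotated. The construct serves as a fluorescent probe for labelling telomeres and following chromatin dynamics in living cells.
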