Features (pLannotate 1.2.2; 20 found; start..end, strand, type, name):
     12..42      +  promoter       lac promoter: promoter for the E. coli lac operon
     50..66      +  protein_bind   lac operator: The lac repressor binds to the lac operator to inhibit transcription in E. coli. This inhibition can be relieved by adding lactose or isopropyl-β-D-thiogalactopyranoside (IPTG). lac repressor encoded by lacI
    110..489     +  enhancer       CMV enhancer: human cytomegalovirus immediate early enhancer
    491..768     +  promoter       chicken β-actin promoter: No description available
    769..1777    +  intron         chimeric intron: chimera between introns from chicken β-actin and rabbit β-globin
   1790..1808    +  promoter       T7 promoter: promoter for bacteriophage T7 RNA polymerase
   1833..1875    +  5'UTR          Xenopus globin 5'-UTR: translational enhancer from the 5'-UTR of the major beta-globin gene of Xenopus laevis
   1893..1952    +  CDS            Ptma (fragment): PTMA_MOUSE - Experimental evidence at protein level: Swiss-Prot protein existence level 1. Prothymosin alpha may mediate immune function by conferring resistance to certain opportunistic infections. From Mus musculus (Mouse).
   1959..2471    +  CDS            avrXa10 (fragment): AVX10_XANOO - Experimental evidence at protein level: Swiss-Prot protein existence level 1. Avirulence protein. Induces the hypersensitive response (HR)in rice plants carrying the resistance gene Xa10. Activity depends on the presence of the core repeat domains; replacement with repeat domains from other proteins (AvrBs3 of X.euvesicatoria (AC P14727) or AvrXa7 of this organism) does not elicit the HR. Probably acts as a transcription factor in its host plant (rice) to induce plant resistance or disease. From Xanthomonas oryzae pv. oryzae.
   3858..4046    +  CDS            avrBs3 (fragment): AVRB3_XANEU - Experimental evidence at protein level: Swiss-Prot protein existence level 1. Avirulence protein. Acts as a transcription factor in C.annuum plants. In susceptible plants lacking the Bs3 resistance gene induces expression of a number of genes, including genes homologous to a family of auxin-induced genes, alpha-expansin genes, pectate lyase, anthocyanidin glucoside rhamnosyl transferase and at least one transcription factor, UPA20. Their expression leads to plant hypertrophy in mesophyll cells, probably mainly mediated by UPA20 (PubMed:17962565). In resistant plants induces the h
   4089..4799    +  CDS            mRuby2: mRuby2 is a basic (constitutively fluorescent) red fluorescent protein published in 2012, derived from Entacmaea quadricolor. It has moderate acid sensitivity.
   4869..4890    +  promoter       TEF1 promoter (fragment): S. cerevisiae TEF1; promoter for EF-1α
   5090..5314    +  polyA_signal   bGH poly(A) signal: bovine growth hormone polyadenylation signal
   5323..5477    +  CDS            lacZα (fragment): LacZα fragment of β-galactosidase; lacZ fragment
   5482..5910    +  rep_origin     f1 ori (sequence partly withheld): f1 bacteriophage origin of replication; arrow indicates direction of (+) strand synthesis
   5963..6067    +  promoter       AmpR promoter: bla
   6068..6928    +  CDS            AmpR: β-lactamase; bla; confers resistance to ampicillin, carbenicillin, and related antibiotics
   7099..7687    +  rep_origin     ori: high-copy-number ColE1/pMB1/pBR322/pUC origin of replication
   7870..7962    +  CDS            lacI (fragment): lac repressor; lacI; The lac repressor binds to the lac operator to inhibit transcription in E. coli. This inhibition can be relieved by adding lactose or isopropyl-β-D-thiogalactopyranoside (IPTG).
   7975..7996    +  protein_bind   CAP binding site: CAP binding activates transcription in the presence of cAMP. E. coli catabolite activator protein
>Addgene plasmid #47882 | pTALYM16-Telo1 | depositor full sequence | sequence record 68421 | pTALYM16-Telo1
GCACCCCAGGCTTTACACTTTATGCTTCCGGCTCGTATGTTGTGTGGAATTGTGAGCGGATAACAATTTC
ACACAGGAAACAGCTATGACCATGAGGCGCGCCGGATTCGACATTGATTATTGACTAGTTATTAATAGTA
ATCAATTACGGGGTCATTAGTTCATAGCCCATATATGGAGTTCCGCGTTACATAACTTACGGTAAATGGC
CCGCCTGGCTGACCGCCCAACGACCCCCGCCCATTGACGTCAATAATGACGTATGTTCCCATAGTAACGC
CAATAGGGACTTTCCATTGACGTCAATGGGTGGAGTATTTACGGTAAACTGCCCACTTGGCAGTACATCA
AGTGTATCATATGCCAAGTACGCCCCCTATTGACGTCAATGACGGTAAATGGCCCGCCTGGCATTATGCC
CAGTACATGACCTTATGGGACTTTCCTACTTGGCAGTACATCTACGTATTAGTCATCGCTATTACCATGG
TCGAGGTGAGCCCCACGTTCTGCTTCACTCTCCCCATCTCCCCCCCCTCCCCACCCCCAATTTTGTATTT
ATTTATTTTTTAATTATTTTGTGCAGCGATGGGGGCGGGGGGGGGGGGGGGGCGCGCGCCAGGCGGGGCG
GGGCGGGGCGAGGGGCGGGGCGGGGCGAGGCGGAGAGGTGCGGCGGCAGCCAATCAGAGCGGCGCGCTCC
GAAAGTTTCCTTTTATGGCGAGGCGGCGGCGGCGGCGGCCCTATAAAAAGCGAAGCGCGCGGCGGGCGGG
AGTCGCTGCGTTGCCTTCGCCCCGTGCCCCGCTCCGCGCCGCCTCGCGCCGCCCGCCCCGGCTCTGACTG
ACCGCGTTACTCCCACAGGTGAGCGGGCGGGACGGCCCTTCTCCTCCGGGCTGTAATTAGCGCTTGGTTT
AATGACGGCTCGTTTCTTTTCTGTGGCTGCGTGAAAGCCTTAAAGGGCTCCGGGAGGGCCCTTTGTGCGG
GGGGGAGCGGCTCGGGGGGTGCGTGCGTGTGTGTGTGCGTGGGGAGCGCCGCGTGCGGCCCGCGCTGCCC
GGCGGCTGTGAGCGCTGCGGGCGCGGCGCGGGGCTTTGTGCGCTCCGCGTGTGCGCGAGGGGAGCGCGGC
CGGGGGCGGTGCCCCGCGGTGCGGGGGGGCTGCGAGGGGAACAAAGGCTGCGTGCGGGGTGTGTGCGTGG
GGGGGTGAGCAGGGGGTGTGGGCGCGGCGGTCGGGCTGTAACCCCCCCCTGCACCCCCCTCCCCGAGTTG
CTGAGCACGGCCCGGCTTCGGGTGCGGGGCTCCGTGCGGGGCGTGGCGCGGGGCTCGCCGTGCCGGGCGG
GGGGTGGCGGCAGGTGGGGGTGCCGGGCGGGGCGGGGCCGCCTCGGGCCGGGGAGGGCTCGGGGGAGGGG
CGCGGCGGCCCCGGAGCGCCGGCGGCTGTCGAGGCGCGGCGAGCCGCAGCCATTGCCTTTTATGGTAATC
GTGCGAGAGGGCGCAGGGACTTCCTTTGTCCCAAATCTGGCGGAGCCGAAATCTGGGAGGCGCCGCCGCA
CCCCCTCTAGCGGGCGCGGGCGAAGCGGTGCGGCGCCGGCAGGAAGGAAATGGGCGGGGAGGGCCTTCGT
GCGTCGCCGCGCCGCCGTCCCCTTCTCCATCTCCAGCCTCGGGGCTGCCGCAGGGGGACGGCTGCCTTCG
GGGGGGACGGGGCAGGGCGGGGTTCGGCTTCTGGCGTGTGACCGGCGGCTCTAGAGCCTCTGCTAACCAT
GTTCATGCCTTCTTCTTTTTCCTACAGATCCTTAATTAATAATACGACTCACTATAGGGAACAAAAGCTG
GAGCTAAGCTTGCTTGTTCTTTTTGCAGAAGCTCAGAATAAACGCTCAACTTTGGCAGCCGCCACCATGA
GATCTGGCAAGAGGGCTGAGGACGATGAAGATGACGACGTGGACACCAAGAAGCAGAAGACCGTCGACCA
GGTGGATCTACGCACGCTCGGCTACAGTCAGCAGCAGCAAGAGAAGATCAAACCGAAGGTGCGTTCGACA
GTGGCGCAGCACCACGAGGCACTGGTGGGCCATGGGTTTACACACGCGCACATCGTTGCGCTCAGCCAAC
ACCCGGCAGCGTTAGGGACCGTCGCTGTCACGTATCAGCACATAATCACGGCGTTGCCAGAGGCGACACA
CGAAGACATCGTTGGCGTCGGCAAACAGTGGTCCGGCGCACGCGCCCTGGAGGCCTTGCTCACGGATGCG
GGGGAGTTGAGAGGTCCGCCGTTACAGTTGGACACAGGCCAACTTGTGAAGATTGCAAAACGTGGCGGCG
TGACCGCAATGGAGGCAGTGCATGCATCGCGCAATGCACTGACGGGTGCCCCCCTGAACCTGACCCCGGA
CCAAGTGGTGGCTATCGCCAGCAACATTGGCGGCAAGCAAGCGCTCGAAACGGTGCAGCGGCTGTTGCCG
GTGCTGTGCCAGGACCATGGCCTGACCCCGGACCAAGTGGTGGCTATCGCCAGCAACCACGGCGGCAAGC
AAGCGCTCGAAACGGTGCAGCGGCTGTTGCCGGTGCTGTGCCAGGACCATGGCCTGACCCCGGACCAAGT
GGTGGCTATCGCCAGCAACCACGGCGGCAAGCAAGCGCTCGAAACGGTGCAGCGGCTGTTGCCGGTGCTG
TGCCAGGACCATGGCCTGACCCCGGACCAAGTGGTGGCTATCGCCAGCAACCACGGCGGCAAGCAAGCGC
TCGAAACGGTGCAGCGGCTGTTGCCGGTGCTGTGCCAGGACCATGGCCTGACCCCGGACCAAGTGGTGGC
TATCGCCAGCAACGGTGGCGGCAAGCAAGCGCTCGAAACGGTGCAGCGGCTGTTGCCGGTGCTGTGCCAG
GACCATGGCCTGACCCCGGACCAAGTGGTGGCTATCGCCAGCAACGGTGGCGGCAAGCAAGCGCTCGAAA
CGGTGCAGCGGCTGTTGCCGGTGCTGTGCCAGGACCATGGCCTGACCCCGGACCAAGTGGTGGCTATCGC
CAGCAACATTGGCGGCAAGCAAGCGCTCGAAACGGTGCAGCGGCTGTTGCCGGTGCTGTGCCAGGACCAT
GGCCTGACCCCGGACCAAGTGGTGGCTATCGCCAGCAACCACGGCGGCAAGCAAGCGCTCGAAACGGTGC
AGCGGCTGTTGCCGGTGCTGTGCCAGGACCATGGCCTGACCCCGGACCAAGTGGTGGCTATCGCCAGCAA
CCACGGCGGCAAGCAAGCGCTCGAAACGGTGCAGCGGCTGTTGCCGGTGCTGTGCCAGGACCATGGCCTG
ACCCCGGACCAAGTGGTGGCTATCGCCAGCAACCACGGCGGCAAGCAAGCGCTCGAAACGGTGCAGCGGC
TGTTGCCGGTGCTGTGCCAGGACCATGGCCTGACCCCGGACCAAGTGGTGGCTATCGCCAGCAACGGTGG
CGGCAAGCAAGCGCTCGAAACGGTGCAGCGGCTGTTGCCGGTGCTGTGCCAGGACCATGGCCTGACCCCG
GACCAAGTGGTGGCTATCGCCAGCAACGGTGGCGGCAAGCAAGCGCTCGAAACGGTGCAGCGGCTGTTGC
CGGTGCTGTGCCAGGACCATGGCCTGACCCCGGACCAAGTGGTGGCTATCGCCAGCAACATTGGCGGCAA
GCAAGCGCTCGAAACGGTGCAGCGGCTGTTGCCGGTGCTGTGCCAGGACCATGGCCTGACCCCGGACCAA
GTGGTGGCTATCGCCAGCAACCACGGCGGCAAGCAAGCGCTCGAAACGGTGCAGCGGCTGTTGCCGGTGC
TGTGCCAGGACCATGGCCTGACCCCGGACCAAGTGGTGGCTATCGCCAGCAACCACGGCGGCAAGCAAGC
GCTCGAAAGCATTGTGGCCCAGCTGAGCCGGCCTGATCCGGCGTTGGCCGCGTTGACCAACGACCACCTC
GTCGCCTTGGCCTGCCTCGGCGGACGTCCTGCCATGGATGCAGTGAAAAAGGGATTGCCGCACGCGCCGG
AATTGATCAGAAGAGTCAATCGCCGTATTGGCGAACGCACGTCCCATCGCGTTGCGGGATCCACTGGAGG
CGGAGGTGGCTCCGGCACCGCCTCCTCCATGGTGTCTAAGGGCGAAGAGCTGATCAAGGAAAATATGCGT
ATGAAGGTGGTCATGGAAGGTTCGGTCAACGGCCACCAATTCAAATGCACAGGTGAAGGAGAAGGCAATC
CGTACATGGGAACTCAAACCATGAGGATCAAAGTCATCGAGGGAGGACCCCTGCCATTTGCCTTTGACAT
TCTTGCCACGTCGTTCATGTATGGCAGCCGTACTTTTATCAAGTACCCGAAAGGCATTCCTGATTTCTTT
AAACAGTCCTTTCCTGAGGGTTTTACTTGGGAAAGAGTTACGAGATACGAAGATGGTGGAGTCGTCACCG
TCATGCAGGACACCAGCCTTGAGGATGGCTGTCTCGTTTACCACGTCCAAGTCAGAGGGGTAAACTTTCC
CTCCAATGGTCCCGTGATGCAGAAGAAGACCAAGGGTTGGGAGCCTAATACAGAGATGATGTATCCAGCA
GATGGTGGTCTGAGGGGATACACTCATATGGCACTGAAAGTTGATGGTGGTGGCCATCTGTCTTGCTCTT
TCGTAACAACTTACAGGTCAAAAAAGACCGTCGGGAACATCAAGATGCCCGGTATCCATGCCGTTGATCA
CCGCCTGGAAAGGTTAGAGGAAAGTGACAATGAAATGTTCGTAGTACAACGCGAACACGCAGTTGCCAAG
TTCGCCGGGCTTGGTGGTGGGATGGACGAGCTGTACAAGTAAGAATTCTGTACATATGGGCACCAAAGAA
CCTGTAAACGTTATCTTTTTAAATTGAATGTGCACAAATAAAAGTTTGGAAAAGAAAAAAAAAAAAAAAA
AAAAAAAAAAAAAAAAAAAAAAAAAAAAAAAAAAAAAAAAAAAAAAAAAAAAATACGCATCATACGCTGT
GGCGTACCTCGAGTCTAGAGGGCCCTTCGAACAAAAACTCATCTCAGAAGAGGATCTGAATATGCATACC
GGTCATCATCACCATCACCATTGAGTTTAAACCCGCTGATCAGCCTCGACTGTGCCTTCTAGTTGCCAGC
CATCTGTTGTTTGCCCCTCCCCCGTGCCTTCCTTGACCCTGGAAGGTGCCACTCCCACTGTCCTTTCCTA
ATAAAATGAGGAAATTGCATCGCATTGTCTGAGTAGGTGTCATTCTATTCTGGGGGGTGGGGTGGGGCAG
GACAGCAAGGGGGAGGATTGGGAAGACAATAGCAGGCATGCTGGGGATGCGGTGGGCTCTATGGGCGGCC
GCCACTGGCCGTCGTTTTACAACGTCGTGACTGGGAAAACCCTGGCGTTACCCAACTTAATCGCCTTGCA
GCACATCCCCCTTTCGCCAGCTGGCGTAATAGCGAAGAGGCCCGCACCGATCGCCCTTCCCAACAGTTGC
GCAGCCTGAATGGCGAATGGG
[124 nt withheld, positions 5482-5605]
C
[91 nt withheld, positions 5607-5697]
A
[49 nt withheld, positions 5699-5747]
CCTTTGACGTTGGAGTCCACGTTCTTT
[37 nt withheld, positions 5775-5811]
ACCCTATCTCGGTCTATTCTTTTGATTTATAAGGGATTTTGCCGATTTCGGCCTATTGGTTAAAAAATGA
GCTGATTTAACAAAAATTTAACGCGAATTTTAACAAAATATTAACGCTTACAATTTAGGTGGCACTTTTC
GGGGAAATGTGCGCGGAACCCCTATTTGTTTATTTTTCTAAATACATTCAAATATGTATCCGCTCATGAG
ACAATAACCCTGATAAATGCTTCAATAATATTGAAAAAGGAAGAGTATGAGTATTCAACATTTCCGTGTC
GCCCTTATTCCCTTTTTTGCGGCATTTTGCCTTCCTGTTTTTGCTCACCCAGAAACGCTGGTGAAAGTAA
AAGATGCTGAAGATCAGTTGGGTGCACGAGTGGGTTACATCGAACTGGATCTCAACAGCGGTAAGATCCT
TGAGAGTTTTCGCCCCGAAGAACGTTTTCCAATGATGAGCACTTTTAAAGTTCTGCTATGTGGCGCGGTA
TTATCCCGTATTGACGCCGGGCAAGAGCAACTCGGTCGCCGCATACACTATTCTCAGAATGACTTGGTTG
AGTACTCACCAGTCACAGAAAAGCATCTTACGGATGGCATGACAGTAAGAGAATTATGCAGTGCTGCCAT
AACCATGAGTGATAACACTGCGGCCAACTTACTTCTGACAACGATCGGAGGACCGAAGGAGCTAACCGCT
TTTTTGCACAACATGGGGGATCATGTAACTCGCCTTGATCGTTGGGAACCGGAGCTGAATGAAGCCATAC
CAAACGACGAGCGTGACACCACGATGCCTGTAGCAATGGCAACAACGTTGCGCAAACTATTAACTGGCGA
ACTACTTACTCTAGCTTCCCGGCAACAATTAATAGACTGGATGGAGGCGGATAAAGTTGCAGGACCACTT
CTGCGCTCGGCCCTTCCGGCTGGCTGGTTTATTGCTGATAAATCTGGAGCCGGTGAGCGTGGGTCTCGCG
GTATCATTGCAGCACTGGGGCCAGATGGTAAGCCCTCCCGTATCGTAGTTATCTACACGACGGGGAGTCA
GGCAACTATGGATGAACGAAATAGACAGATCGCTGAGATAGGTGCCTCACTGATTAAGCATTGGTAACTG
TCAGACCAAGTTTACTCATATATACTTTAGATTGATTTAAAACTTCATTTTTAATTTAAAAGGATCTAGG
TGAAGATCCTTTTTGATAATCTCATGACCAAAATCCCTTAACGTGAGTTTTCGTTCCACTGAGCGTCAGA
CCCCGTAGAAAAGATCAAAGGATCTTCTTGAGATCCTTTTTTTCTGCGCGTAATCTGCTGCTTGCAAACA
AAAAAACCACCGCTACCAGCGGTGGTTTGTTTGCCGGATCAAGAGCTACCAACTCTTTTTCCGAAGGTAA
CTGGCTTCAGCAGAGCGCAGATACCAAATACTGTCCTTCTAGTGTAGCCGTAGTTAGGCCACCACTTCAA
GAACTCTGTAGCACCGCCTACATACCTCGCTCTGCTAATCCTGTTACCAGTGGCTGCTGCCAGTGGCGAT
AAGTCGTGTCTTACCGGGTTGGACTCAAGACGATAGTTACCGGATAAGGCGCAGCGGTCGGGCTGAACGG
GGGGTTCGTGCACACAGCCCAGCTTGGAGCGAACGACCTACACCGAACTGAGATACCTACAGCGTGAGCT
ATGAGAAAGCGCCACGCTTCCCGAAGGGAGAAAGGCGGACAGGTATCCGGTAAGCGGCAGGGTCGGAACA
GGAGAGCGCACGAGGGAGCTTCCAGGGGGAAACGCCTGGTATCTTTATAGTCCTGTCGGGTTTCGCCACC
TCTGACTTGAGCGTCGATTTTTGTGATGCTCGTCAGGGGGGCGGAGCCTATGGAAAAACGCCAGCAACGC
GGCCTTTTTACGGTTCCTGGCCTTTTGCTGGCCTTTTGCTCACATGTTCTTTCCTGCGTTATCCCCTGAT
TCTGTGGATAACCGTATTACCGCCTTTGAGTGAGCTGATACCGCTCGCCGCAGCCGAACGACCGAGCGCA
GCGAGTCAGTGAGCGAGGAAGCGGAAGAGCGCCCAATACGCAAACCGCCTCTCCCCGCGCGTTGGCCGAT
TCATTAATGCAGCTGGCACGACAGGTTTCCCGACTGGAAAGCGGGCAGTGAGCGCAACGCAATTAATGTG
AGTTAGCTCACTCATTAG
