>Addgene plasmid #47882 | pTALYM16-Telo1 | addgene partial sequence | sequence record 72153 | TAL_R2 5'-ggcgacgaggtggtcgttgg-3'
CACAATGCTTTCGAGCGCTTGCTTGCCGCCGTGGTTGCTGGNNANNGCCNCCACTTGGTCCGGGGTCAGG
CCATGGTCCTGGCACAGCACCGGCAACAGCCGCTGCACCGTTTCGAGCGCTTGCTTGCCGCCGTGGTTGC
TGGCGATAGCCACCACTTGGTCCGGGGTCAGGCCATGGTCCTGGCACAGCACCGGCAACAGCCGCTGCAC
CGTTTCGAGCGCTTGCTTGCCGCCAATGTTGCTGGCGATAGCCACCACTTGGTCCGGGGTCAGGCCATGG
TCCTGGCACAGCACCGGCAACAGCCGCTGCACCGTTTCGAGCGCTTGCTTGCCGCCACCGTTGCTGGCGA
TAGCCACCACTTGGTCCGGGGTCAGGCCATGGTCCTGGCACAGCACCGGCAACAGCCGCTGCACCGTTTC
GAGCGCTTGCTTGCCGCCACCGTTGCTGGCGATAGCCACCACTTGGTCCGGGGTCAGGCCATGGTCCTGG
CACAGCACCGGCAACAGCCGCTGCACCGTTTCGAGCGCTTGCTTGCCGCCGTGGTTGCTGGCGATAGCCA
CCACTTGGTCCGGGGTCAGGCCATGGTCCTGGCACAGCACCGGCAACAGCCGCTGCACCGTTTCGAGCGC
TTGCTTGCCGCCGTGGTTGCTGGCGATAGCCACCACTTGGTCCGGGGTCAGGCCATGGTCCTGGCACAGC
ACCGGCAACAGCCGCTGCACCGTTTCGAGCGCTTGCTTGCCGCCGTGGTTGC
