>Addgene plasmid #47882 | pTALYM16-Telo1 | addgene partial sequence | sequence record 72285 | TAL_F1 5'-ttggcgtcggcaaacagtgg-3'
GAGTTGAGAGGTCCGCCGTTACAGTTGGACACAGGCCAACTTGTGAAGATTGCAAAACGTGGCGGCGTGA
CCGCAATGGAGGCAGTGCATGCATCNCGCAATGCACTGACGGGTGCCCCCCTGAACCTGACCCCGGACCA
AGTGGTGGCTATCGCCAGCAACATTGGCGGCAAGCAAGCGCTCGAAACGGTGCAGCGGCTGTTGCCGGTG
CTGTGCCAGGACCATGGCCTGACCCCGGACCAAGTGGTGGCTATCGCCAGCAACCACGGCGGCAAGCAAG
CGCTCGAAACGGTGCAGCGGCTGTTGCCGGTGCTGTGCCAGGACCATGGCCTGACCCCGGACCAAGTGGT
GGCTATCGCCAGCAACCACGGCGGCAAGCAAGCGCTCGAAACGGTGCAGCGGCTGTTGCCGGTGCTGTGC
CAGGACCATGGCCTGACCCCGGACCAAGTGGTGGCTATCGCCAGCAACCACGGCGGCAAGCAAGCGCTCG
AAACGGTGCAGCGGCTGTTGCCGGTGCTGTGCCAGGACCATGGCCTGACCCCGGACCAAGTGGTGGCTAT
CGCCAGCAACGGTGGCNGCAAGCAAGCGCTCGAAACGGTGCAGCGGCTGTTGCC
