>Addgene plasmid #47882 | pTALYM16-Telo1 | addgene partial sequence | sequence record 72288 | mRuby2-R 5'- tccctcgatgactttgatcc-3'
ATTGCCTTCTCCTTCACCTGTGCATTTGAATTGGTGGCCGTTGACCGAACCTTCCATGACCACCTTCATA
CGCATATTTTCCTTGATCAGCTCTTCGCCCTTAGACACCATGGAGGAGGCGGTGCCGGAGCCACCTCCGC
CTCCAGTGGATCCCGCAACGCGATGGGACGTGCGTTCGCCAATACGGCGATTGACTCTTCTGATCAATTC
CGGCGCGTGCGGCAATCCCTTTTTCACTGCATCCATGGCAGGACGTCCGCCGAGGCAGGCCAAGGCGACG
AGGTGGTCGTTGGTCAACGCGGCCAACGCCGGATCAGGCCGGCTCAGCTGGGCCACAATGCTTTCGAGCG
CTTGCTTGCCGCCGTGGTTGCTGGCGATAGCCACCACTTGGTCCGGGGTCAGGCCATGGTCCTGGCACAG
CACCGGCAACAGCCGCTGCACCGTTTCGAGCGCTTGCTTGCCGCCGTGGTTGCTGGCGATAGCCACCACT
TGGTCCGGGGTCAGGCCATGGTCCTGGCACAGCACCGGCAACAGCCGCTGCACCGTTTCGAGCGCTTGCT
TGCCGCCAATGTTGCTGGCGATAGCCACCACTTGGTCCGGGGTCAGGCCATGGTCCTGGCACAGCACCGG
CAACAGCCGCTGCACCGTTTCGAGCGCTTGCTTGCCGCCACCGTTGCTGGCGATAGCCACCACTTGGTCC
GGGGTCAGGCCATGGTCCTGGCACAGCACCGGCAACAGCCGCTGCACCGTTTCGAGCGCTTGCTTGCCGC
CACCGTTGCTGGCGATAGCCACCACTTGGTCCGGGGTCAGGCCATGGTCCTGGCACAGCACCGGCAACAG
CCGCTGCACCGTTTCGAGCGCTTGCTTGCCG
