>Addgene plasmid #47882 | pTALYM16-Telo1 | addgene partial sequence | sequence record 72297 | TAL1_rev 5'-ccactgtttgccgacgccaa-3'
ATTATGTGCTGATACGTGACAGCGACGGTCCCTAACGCTGCCGGGTGTTGGCTGAGCGCAACGATGTGCG
CGTGTGTAAACCCATGGCCCACCAGTGCCTCGTGGTGCTGCGCCACTGTCGAACGCACCTTCGGTTTGAT
CTTCTCTTGCTGCTGCTGACTGTAGCCGAGCGTGCGTAGATCCACCTGGTCGACGGTCTTCTGCTTCTTG
GTGTCCACGTCGTCATCTTCATCGTCCTCAGCCCTCTTGCCAGATCTCATGGTGGCGGCTGCCAAAGTTG
AGCGTTTATTCTGAGCTTCTGCAAAAAGAACAAGCAAGCTTAGCTCCAGCTTTTGTTCCCTATAGTGAGT
CGTATTATTAATTAAGGATCTGTAGGAAAAAGAAGAAGGCATGAACATGGTTAGCAGAGGCTCTAGAGCC
GCCGGTCACACGCCAGAAGCCGAACCCCGCCCTGCCCCGTCCCCCCCGAA
