>Addgene plasmid #47882 | pTALYM16-Telo1 | addgene partial sequence | sequence record 72299 | M13-F20 5'-TGTAAAACGACGGCCAGT-3'
GCCTGCTATTGTCTTCCCAATCCTCCCCCTTGCTGTCCTGCCCCACCCCACCCCCCAGAATAGAATGACA
CCTACTCAGACAATGCGATGCAATTTCCTCATTTTATTAGGAAAGGACAGTGGGAGTGGCACCTTCCAGG
GTCAAGGAAGGCACGGGGGAGGGGCAAACAACAGATGGCTGGCAACTAGAAGGCACAGTCGAGGCTGATC
AGCGGGTTTAAACTCAATGGTGATGGTGATGATGACCGGTATGCATATTCAGATCCTCTTCTGAGATGAG
TTTTTGTTCGAAGGGCCCTCTAGACTCGAGGTACGCCACAGCGTATGATGCGTATTTTTTTTTTTTTTTT
TTTTTTTTTTTTTTTTTTTTTTTTTTTTTTTTTTTTTTTTTTTTTTTTTTTTTT
