>Addgene plasmid #47882 | pTALYM16-Telo1 | addgene partial sequence | sequence record 73707 | TAL-F2 5'-ccaacgaccacctcgtcgcc-3'
AGGGATTGCCGCACGCGCCGGAATTGATCAGAAGAGTCAATCGCCGTATTGGCGAACGCACGTCCCATCG
CGTTGCGGGATCCACTGGAGGCGGAGGTGGCTCCGGCACCGCCTCCTCCATGGTGTCTAAGGGCGAAGAG
CTGATCAAGGAAAATATGCGTATGAAGGTGGTCATGGAAGGTTCGGTCAACGGCCACCAATTCAAATGCA
CAGGTGAAGGAGAAGGCAATCCGTACATGGGAACTCAAACCATGAGGATCAAAGTCATCGAGGGAGGACC
CCTGCCATTTGCCTTTGACATTCTTGCCACGTCGTTCATGTATGGCAGCCGTACTTTTATCAAGTACCCG
AAAGGCATTCCTGATTTCTTTAAACAGTCCTTTCCTGAGGGTTTTACTTGGGAAAGAGTTACGAGATACG
AAGATGGTGGAGTCGTCACCGTCATGCAGGACACCAGCCTTGAGGATGGCTGTCTCGTTTACCACGTCCA
AGTCAGAGGGGTAAACTTTCCCTCCAATGGTCCCGTGATGCAGAAGAAGACCAAGGGTTGGGAGCCTAAT
ACAGAGATGATGTATCCAGCAGATGGTGGTCTGAGGGGATACACTCATATGGCACTGAAAGTTGATGGTG
GTGGCCATCTGTCTTGCTCTTTCGTAACAACTTACAGGTCAAAAAAGACCGTCGGGAACATCAAGATGCC
CGGTATCCATGCCGTTGATCACCGCCTGGAAAGGTTAGAGGAAAGTGACAATGAAATGTTCGTAGTACA
